Addgene plasmid #102605: pcDNA3.1-Hygro(+)-PSTCD-cGAS
Purpose: Mammalian expression of cGAS fused to PSTCD tag
Depositing lab: Nicolas Manel. Depositing organization: Institut Curie. Publication: Transmission of innate immune signaling by packaging of cGAMP in viral particles. Gentili M, Kowal J, Tkach M, Satoh T, Lahaye X, Conrad C, Boyron M, Lombard B, Durand S, Kroemer G, Loew D, Dalod M, Thery C, Manel N. Science. 2015 Sep 11;349(6253):1232-6. doi: 10.1126/science.aab3628. Epub 2015 Jul 30. PubMed 26229115.
Backbone
  Vector backbone: pcDNA3.1-Hygro(+)
  Vector type: Mammalian Expression
Growth in bacteria
  Bacterial resistance: Ampicillin, 100 μg/mL
  Growth temperature: 30°C
  Growth strain: NEB Stable
  Copy number: High Copy
Gene/Insert
  Gene/Insert name: cGAS
  Species: H. sapiens (human)
  Entrez Gene: CGAS (a.k.a. C6orf150, D4, MB21D1, h-cGAS)
  Promoter: CMV
  Cloning method: Restriction Enzyme; 5′ cloning site unknown (unknown if destroyed); 3′ cloning site unknown (unknown if destroyed)
  Sequencing primers: 5′ CMV-F
Terms and licenses: Academic/Nonprofit Terms; Industry Terms: Not Available to Industry
How to cite: pcDNA3.1-Hygro(+)-PSTCD-cGAS was a gift from Nicolas Manel (Addgene plasmid # 102605 ; http://n2t.net/addgene:102605 ; RRID:Addgene_102605)
