[The description below was written by a language model from this plasmid's Addgene catalogue record and pLannotate feature annotations shown in this document.]
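Description:
pcDNA3.1-Hygro(+)-PSTCD-cGAS is a 7,492 nt mammalian expression plasmid built on the pcDNA3.1-Hygro(+) backbone and designed to produce human cGAS (cyclic GMP-AMP synthase, also known as MB21D1 or C6orf150) as an N-terminally tagged fusion protein. In bacteria it is maintained through a high-copy ColE1/pUC-type origin and selected with ampicillin via the β-lactamase gene and its own promoter. An f1 phage origin is also present. For selection in mammalian cells, the SV40 enhancer/early promoter drives a hygromycin phosphotransferase gene terminated by the SV40 polyadenylation signal.

The expression cassette uses the human cytomegalovirus immediate-early enhancer and promoter, followed by a T7 promoter that could support in vitro transcription. Downstream lies a fragment matching the biotinyl 1.3S subunit of the Propionibacterium freudenreichii subsp. shermanii transcarboxylase, which corresponds to the PSTCD tag. This is a biotin-acceptor domain that can be biotinylated in cells, allowing capture or detection of the fusion with avidin or streptavidin reagents. It sits immediately upstream of the full cGAS coding sequence, and the transcript ends at the bovine growth hormone polyadenylation signal.

The automated annotation also reports several short fragments (an HIV-1 LTR piece, ble, lacI, bom and lac promoter/operator elements). These appear to be backbone remnants or incidental matches rather than functional parts. The cloning sites used are not recorded. The stated purpose is mammalian expression of PSTCD-tagged cGAS, and the associated work concerns innate immune signalling and the packaging of cGAMP, the cGAS product, into viral particles.
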