Features (pLannotate 1.2.2; 21 found; start..end, strand, type, name):
     40..92      -  misc_feature   bom (fragment): basis of mobility region from pBR322
    247..626     +  enhancer       CMV enhancer: human cytomegalovirus immediate early enhancer
    627..830     +  promoter       CMV promoter: human cytomegalovirus (CMV) immediate early promoter
    826..859     +  LTR            5' LTR (truncated) (fragment): truncated 5' long terminal repeat (LTR) from HIV-1
    875..893     +  promoter       T7 promoter: promoter for bacteriophage T7 RNA polymerase
    998..1306    +  CDS            BCCP_PROFR (fragment): Experimental evidence at protein level: Swiss-Prot protein existence level 1. The biotinyl 1.3S subunit serves as a carboxyl carrier between the substrate-binding sites on the 12S and 5S subunits. From Propionibacterium freudenreichii subsp. shermanii.
   1313..2878    +  CDS            CGAS: CGAS_HUMAN - Also known as C6orf150 From Homo sapiens (Human).
   2932..3156    +  polyA_signal   bGH poly(A) signal: bovine growth hormone polyadenylation signal
   3160..3181    +  promoter       SV40 promoter (fragment): SV40 enhancer and early promoter
   3202..3630    +  rep_origin     f1 ori (sequence partly withheld): f1 bacteriophage origin of replication; arrow indicates direction of (+) strand synthesis
   3644..3973    +  promoter       SV40 promoter: SV40 enhancer and early promoter
   4022..5047    +  CDS            HygR: aminoglycoside phosphotransferase from E. coli; aph(4)-Ia; confers resistance to hygromycin
   5057..5182    +  CDS            ble (fragment): BLE_KLEPN - Experimental evidence at protein level: Swiss-Prot protein existence level 1. Binding protein with a strong affinity to the bleomycin family of antibiotics. Binds to CL990; an antimitotic-antibiotic compound. From Klebsiella pneumoniae.
   5177..5298    +  polyA_signal   SV40 poly(A) signal: SV40 polyadenylation signal
   5371..5387    -  protein_bind   lac operator: The lac repressor binds to the lac operator to inhibit transcription in E. coli. This inhibition can be relieved by adding lactose or isopropyl-β-D-thiogalactopyranoside (IPTG). lac repressor encoded by lacI
   5395..5425    -  promoter       lac promoter: promoter for the E. coli lac operon
   5440..5461    -  protein_bind   CAP binding site: CAP binding activates transcription in the presence of cAMP. E. coli catabolite activator protein
   5474..5566    -  CDS            lacI (fragment): lac repressor; lacI; The lac repressor binds to the lac operator to inhibit transcription in E. coli. This inhibition can be relieved by adding lactose or isopropyl-β-D-thiogalactopyranoside (IPTG).
   5749..6337    -  rep_origin     ori: high-copy-number ColE1/pMB1/pBR322/pUC origin of replication
   6508..7368    -  CDS            AmpR: β-lactamase; bla; confers resistance to ampicillin, carbenicillin, and related antibiotics
   7369..7473    -  promoter       AmpR promoter: bla
>Addgene plasmid #102605 | pcDNA3.1-Hygro(+)-PSTCD-cGAS | addgene full sequence | sequence record 202128 | Addgene NGS Result
CCACCTGACGTCGACGGATCGGGAGATCTCCCGATCCCCTATGGTGCACTCTCAGTACAATCTGCTCTGA
TGCCGCATAGTTAAGCCAGTATCTGCTCCCTGCTTGTGTGTTGGAGGTCGCTGAGTAGTGCGCGAGCAAA
ATTTAAGCTACAACAAGGCAAGGCTTGACCGACAATTGCATGAAGAATCTGCTTAGGGTTAGGCGTTTTG
CGCTGCTTCGCGATGTACGGGCCAGATATACGCGTTGACATTGATTATTGACTAGTTATTAATAGTAATC
AATTACGGGGTCATTAGTTCATAGCCCATATATGGAGTTCCGCGTTACATAACTTACGGTAAATGGCCCG
CCTGGCTGACCGCCCAACGACCCCCGCCCATTGACGTCAATAATGACGTATGTTCCCATAGTAACGCCAA
TAGGGACTTTCCATTGACGTCAATGGGTGGAGTATTTACGGTAAACTGCCCACTTGGCAGTACATCAAGT
GTATCATATGCCAAGTACGCCCCCTATTGACGTCAATGACGGTAAATGGCCCGCCTGGCATTATGCCCAG
TACATGACCTTATGGGACTTTCCTACTTGGCAGTACATCTACGTATTAGTCATCGCTATTACCATGGTGA
TGCGGTTTTGGCAGTACATCAATGGGCGTGGATAGCGGTTTGACTCACGGGGATTTCCAAGTCTCCACCC
CATTGACGTCAATGGGAGTTTGTTTTGGCACCAAAATCAACGGGACTTTCCAAAATGTCGTAACAACTCC
GCCCCATTGACGCAAATGGGCGGTAGGCGTGTACGGTGGGAGGTCTATATAAGCAGAGCTCTCTGGCTAA
CTAGAGAACCCACTGCTTACTGGCTTATCGAAATTAATACGACTCACTATAGGGAGACCCAAGCTGGCTA
GCGTTTAAACTTAAGCTTGGTACCGCCACCATGAAACTGAAGGTAACAGTCAACGGCACTGCGTATGACG
TTGACGTTGACGTCGACAAGTCACACGAAAACCCGATGGGCACCATCCTGTTCGGCGGCGGCACCGGCGG
CGCGCCGGCACCGGCAGCAGGTGGCGCAGGCGCCGGTAAGGCCGGAGAGGGCGAGATTCCCGCTCCGCTG
GCCGGCACCGTCTCCAAGATCCTCGTGAAGGAGGGTGACACGGTCAAGGCTGGTCAGACCGTGCTCGTTC
TCGAGGCCATGAAGATGGAGACCGAGATCAACGCTCCCACCGACGGCAAGGTCGAGAAGGTCCTGGTCAA
GGAGCGTGACGCGGTGCAGGGCGGTCAGGGTCTCATCAAGATCGGGGATCTCATGCAGCCTTGGCACGGA
AAGGCCATGCAGAGAGCTTCCGAGGCCGGAGCCACTGCCCCCAAGGCTTCCGCACGGAATGCCAGGGGCG
CCCCGATGGATCCCAACGAGTCTCCGGCTGCCCCCGAGGCCGCCCTGCCTAAGGCGGGAAAGTTCGGCCC
CGCCAGGAAGTCGGGATCCCGGCAGAAAAAGAGCGCCCCGGACACCCAGGAGAGGCCGCCCGTCCGCGCA
ACTGGGGCCCGCGCCAAAAAGGCCCCTCAGCGCGCCCAGGACACGCAGCCGTCTGACGCCACCAGCGCCC
CTGGGGCAGAGGGGCTGGAGCCTCCTGCGGCTCGGGAGCCGGCTCTTTCCAGGGCTGGTTCTTGCCGCCA
GAGGGGCGCGCGCTGCTCCACGAAGCCAAGACCCCCGCCCGGGCCCTGGGACGTGCCCAGCCCCGGCCTG
CCGGTCTCGGCCCCCATTCTCGTACGGAGGGATGCGGCGCCTGGGGCCTCGAAGCTCCGGGCGGTTTTGG
AGAAGTTGAAGCTCAGCCGCGATGATATCTCCACGGCGGCGGGGATGGTGAAAGGGGTTGTGGACCACCT
GCTGCTCAGACTGAAGTGCGACTCCGCGTTCAGAGGCGTCGGGCTGCTGAACACCGGGAGCTACTATGAG
CACGTGAAGATTTCTGCACCTAATGAATTTGATGTCATGTTTAAACTGGAAGTCCCCAGAATTCAACTAG
AAGAATATTCCAACACTCGTGCATATTACTTTGTGAAATTTAAAAGAAATCCGAAAGAAAATCATCTGAG
TCAGTTTTTAGAAGGTGAAATATTATCAGCTTCTAAGATGCTGTCAAAGTTTAGGAAAATCATTAAGGAA
GAAATTAACGACATTAAAGATACAGATGTCATCATGAAGAGGAAAAGAGGAGGGAGCCCTGCTGTAACAC
TTCTTATTAGTGAAAAAATATCTGTGGATATAACCCTGGCTTTGGAATCAAAAAGTAGCTGGCCTGCTAG
CACCCAAGAAGGCCTGCGCATTCAAAACTGGCTTTCAGCAAAAGTTAGGAAGCAACTACGACTAAAGCCA
TTTTACCTTGTACCCAAGCATGCAAAGGAAGGAAATGGTTTCCAAGAAGAAACATGGCGGCTATCCTTCT
CTCACATCGAAAAGGAAATTTTGAACAATCATGGAAAATCTAAAACGTGCTGTGAAAACAAAGAAGAGAA
ATGTTGCAGGAAAGATTGTTTAAAACTAATGAAATACCTTTTAGAACAGCTGAAAGAAAGGTTTAAAGAC
AAAAAACATCTGGATAAATTCTCTTCTTATCATGTGAAAACTGCCTTCTTTCACGTATGTACCCAGAACC
CTCAAGACAGTCAGTGGGACCGCAAAGACCTGGGCCTCTGCTTTGATAACTGCGTGACATACTTTCTTCA
GTGCCTCAGGACAGAAAAACTTGAGAATTATTTTATTCCTGAATTCAATCTATTCTCTAGCAACTTAATT
GACAAAAGAAGTAAAGAATTTCTGACAAAGCAAATTGAATATGAAAGAAACAATGAGTTTCCAGTTTTTG
ATGAATTTTGAGCGGCCGCTCGAGTCTAGAGGGCCCGTTTAAACCCGCTGATCAGCCTCGACTGTGCCTT
CTAGTTGCCAGCCATCTGTTGTTTGCCCCTCCCCCGTGCCTTCCTTGACCCTGGAAGGTGCCACTCCCAC
TGTCCTTTCCTAATAAAATGAGGAAATTGCATCGCATTGTCTGAGTAGGTGTCATTCTATTCTGGGGGGT
GGGGTGGGGCAGGACAGCAAGGGGGAGGATTGGGAAGACAATAGCAGGCATGCTGGGGATGCGGTGGGCT
CTATGGCTTCTGAGGCGGAAAGAACCAGCTGGGGCTCTAGGGGGTATCCCC
[124 nt withheld, positions 3202-3325]
C
[91 nt withheld, positions 3327-3417]
A
[49 nt withheld, positions 3419-3467]
CCTTTGACGTTGGAGTCCACGTTCTTT
[37 nt withheld, positions 3495-3531]
ACCCTATCTCGGTCTATTCTTTTGATTTATAAGGGATTTTGCCGATTTCGGCCTATTGGTTAAAAAATGA
GCTGATTTAACAAAAATTTAACGCGAATTAATTCTGTGGAATGTGTGTCAGTTAGGGTGTGGAAAGTCCC
CAGGCTCCCCAGCAGGCAGAAGTATGCAAAGCATGCATCTCAATTAGTCAGCAACCAGGTGTGGAAAGTC
CCCAGGCTCCCCAGCAGGCAGAAGTATGCAAAGCATGCATCTCAATTAGTCAGCAACCATAGTCCCGCCC
CTAACTCCGCCCATCCCGCCCCTAACTCCGCCCAGTTCCGCCCATTCTCCGCCCCATGGCTGACTAATTT
TTTTTATTTATGCAGAGGCCGAGGCCGCCTCTGCCTCTGAGCTATTCCAGAAGTAGTGAGGAGGCTTTTT
TGGAGGCCTAGGCTTTTGCAAAAAGCTCCCGGGAGCTTGTATATCCATTTTCGGATCTGATCAGCACGTG
ATGAAAAAGCCTGAACTCACCGCGACGTCTGTCGAGAAGTTTCTGATCGAAAAGTTCGACAGCGTCTCCG
ACCTGATGCAGCTCTCGGAGGGCGAAGAATCTCGTGCTTTCAGCTTCGATGTAGGAGGGCGTGGATATGT
CCTGCGGGTAAATAGCTGCGCCGATGGTTTCTACAAAGATCGTTATGTTTATCGGCACTTTGCATCGGCC
GCGCTCCCGATTCCGGAAGTGCTTGACATTGGGGAATTCAGCGAGAGCCTGACCTATTGCATCTCCCGCC
GTGCACAGGGTGTCACGTTGCAAGACCTGCCTGAAACCGAACTGCCCGCTGTTCTGCAGCCGGTCGCGGA
GGCCATGGATGCGATCGCTGCGGCCGATCTTAGCCAGACGAGCGGGTTCGGCCCATTCGGACCGCAAGGA
ATCGGTCAATACACTACATGGCGTGATTTCATATGCGCGATTGCTGATCCCCATGTGTATCACTGGCAAA
CTGTGATGGACGACACCGTCAGTGCGTCCGTCGCGCAGGCTCTCGATGAGCTGATGCTTTGGGCCGAGGA
CTGCCCCGAAGTCCGGCACCTCGTGCACGCGGATTTCGGCTCCAACAATGTCCTGACGGACAATGGCCGC
ATAACAGCGGTCATTGACTGGAGCGAGGCGATGTTCGGGGATTCCCAATACGAGGTCGCCAACATCTTCT
TCTGGAGGCCGTGGTTGGCTTGTATGGAGCAGCAGACGCGCTACTTCGAGCGGAGGCATCCGGAGCTTGC
AGGATCGCCGCGGCTCCGGGCGTATATGCTCCGCATTGGTCTTGACCAACTCTATCAGAGCTTGGTTGAC
GGCAATTTCGATGATGCAGCTTGGGCGCAGGGTCGATGCGACGCAATCGTCCGATCCGGAGCCGGGACTG
TCGGGCGTACACAAATCGCCCGCAGAAGCGCGGCCGTCTGGACCGATGGCTGTGTAGAAGTACTCGCCGA
TAGTGGAAACCGACGCCCCAGCACTCGTCCGAGGGCAAAGGAATAGCACGTGCTACGAGATTTCGATTCC
ACCGCCGCCTTCTATGAAAGGTTGGGCTTCGGAATCGTTTTCCGGGACGCCGGCTGGATGATCCTCCAGC
GCGGGGATCTCATGCTGGAGTTCTTCGCCCACCCCAACTTGTTTATTGCAGCTTATAATGGTTACAAATA
AAGCAATAGCATCACAAATTTCACAAATAAAGCATTTTTTTCACTGCATTCTAGTTGTGGTTTGTCCAAA
CTCATCAATGTATCTTATCATGTCTGTATACCGTCGACCTCTAGCTAGAGCTTGGCGTAATCATGGTCAT
AGCTGTTTCCTGTGTGAAATTGTTATCCGCTCACAATTCCACACAACATACGAGCCGGAAGCATAAAGTG
TAAAGCCTGGGGTGCCTAATGAGTGAGCTAACTCACATTAATTGCGTTGCGCTCACTGCCCGCTTTCCAG
TCGGGAAACCTGTCGTGCCAGCTGCATTAATGAATCGGCCAACGCGCGGGGAGAGGCGGTTTGCGTATTG
GGCGCTCTTCCGCTTCCTCGCTCACTGACTCGCTGCGCTCGGTCGTTCGGCTGCGGCGAGCGGTATCAGC
TCACTCAAAGGCGGTAATACGGTTATCCACAGAATCAGGGGATAACGCAGGAAAGAACATGTGAGCAAAA
GGCCAGCAAAAGGCCAGGAACCGTAAAAAGGCCGCGTTGCTGGCGTTTTTCCATAGGCTCCGCCCCCCTG
ACGAGCATCACAAAAATCGACGCTCAAGTCAGAGGTGGCGAAACCCGACAGGACTATAAAGATACCAGGC
GTTTCCCCCTGGAAGCTCCCTCGTGCGCTCTCCTGTTCCGACCCTGCCGCTTACCGGATACCTGTCCGCC
TTTCTCCCTTCGGGAAGCGTGGCGCTTTCTCATAGCTCACGCTGTAGGTATCTCAGTTCGGTGTAGGTCG
TTCGCTCCAAGCTGGGCTGTGTGCACGAACCCCCCGTTCAGCCCGACCGCTGCGCCTTATCCGGTAACTA
TCGTCTTGAGTCCAACCCGGTAAGACACGACTTATCGCCACTGGCAGCAGCCACTGGTAACAGGATTAGC
AGAGCGAGGTATGTAGGCGGTGCTACAGAGTTCTTGAAGTGGTGGCCTAACTACGGCTACACTAGAAGAA
CAGTATTTGGTATCTGCGCTCTGCTGAAGCCAGTTACCTTCGGAAAAAGAGTTGGTAGCTCTTGATCCGG
CAAACAAACCACCGCTGGTAGCGGTGGTTTTTTTGTTTGCAAGCAGCAGATTACGCGCAGAAAAAAAGGA
TCTCAAGAAGATCCTTTGATCTTTTCTACGGGGTCTGACGCTCAGTGGAACGAAAACTCACGTTAAGGGA
TTTTGGTCATGAGATTATCAAAAAGGATCTTCACCTAGATCCTTTTAAATTAAAAATGAAGTTTTAAATC
AATCTAAAGTATATATGAGTAAACTTGGTCTGACAGTTACCAATGCTTAATCAGTGAGGCACCTATCTCA
GCGATCTGTCTATTTCGTTCATCCATAGTTGCCTGACTCCCCGTCGTGTAGATAACTACGATACGGGAGG
GCTTACCATCTGGCCCCAGTGCTGCAATGATACCGCGAGACCCACGCTCACCGGCTCCAGATTTATCAGC
AATAAACCAGCCAGCCGGAAGGGCCGAGCGCAGAAGTGGTCCTGCAACTTTATCCGCCTCCATCCAGTCT
ATTAATTGTTGCCGGGAAGCTAGAGTAAGTAGTTCGCCAGTTAATAGTTTGCGCAACGTTGTTGCCATTG
CTACAGGCATCGTGGTGTCACGCTCGTCGTTTGGTATGGCTTCATTCAGCTCCGGTTCCCAACGATCAAG
GCGAGTTACATGATCCCCCATGTTGTGCAAAAAAGCGGTTAGCTCCTTCGGTCCTCCGATCGTTGTCAGA
AGTAAGTTGGCCGCAGTGTTATCACTCATGGTTATGGCAGCACTGCATAATTCTCTTACTGTCATGCCAT
CCGTAAGATGCTTTTCTGTGACTGGTGAGTACTCAACCAAGTCATTCTGAGAATAGTGTATGCGGCGACC
GAGTTGCTCTTGCCCGGCGTCAATACGGGATAATACCGCGCCACATAGCAGAACTTTAAAAGTGCTCATC
ATTGGAAAACGTTCTTCGGGGCGAAAACTCTCAAGGATCTTACCGCTGTTGAGATCCAGTTCGATGTAAC
CCACTCGTGCACCCAACTGATCTTCAGCATCTTTTACTTTCACCAGCGTTTCTGGGTGAGCAAAAACAGG
AAGGCAAAATGCCGCAAAAAAGGGAATAAGGGCGACACGGAAATGTTGAATACTCATACTCTTCCTTTTT
CAATATTATTGAAGCATTTATCAGGGTTATTGTCTCATGAGCGGATACATATTTGAATGTATTTAGAAAA
ATAAACAAATAGGGGTTCCGCGCACATTTCCCCGAAAAGTG
